>Addgene plasmid #64281 | pcDNA3.1-Nup88 | addgene partial sequence | sequence record 109512 | CMV-F 5'-CGCAAATGGGCGGTAGGCGTG-3'
ACTGCTTACTGGCTTATCGAAATTAATACGACTCACTATAGGGAGACCCAAGCTGGCTAGTTAAGCTTGG
TACCGGGATGGCGGCCGCCGAGGGACCGGTGGGCGACGGCGAGCTGTGGCAGACCTGGCTTCCTAACCAC
GTCGTGTTCTTGCGGCTCCGGGAGGGACTGAAAAACCAGAGTCCAACCGAAGCTGAGAAACCAGCTTCTT
CGTCGTTGCCTTCGTCGCCGCCGCCGCAGTTGCTGACGAGAAACGTGGTCTTTGGCCTCGGCGGAGAGCT
TTTCCTGTGGGACGGAGAAGACAGCTCCTTCTTAGTCGTTCGCCTTCGGGGCCCCAGCGGCGGCGGCGAA
GAGCCCGCCCTGTCCCAGTACCAGAGATTGCTTTGCATAAATCCACCCCTGTTTGAAATCTATCAAGTCT
TGTTAAGCCCAACACAACATCATGTAGCACTTATAGGAATAAAAGGACTTATGGTATTAGAATTACCTAA
AAGATGGGGGAAGAATTCTGAATTTGAAGGTGGAAAATCAACAGTGAATTGTAGTACCACTCCAGTTGCG
GAGAGATTTTTCACCAGTTCCACCTCTCTGACTCTAAAGCATGCTGCATGGTATCCAAGTGAAATCCTGG
ATCCCCACGTAGTGCTGTTAACATCAGACAACGTAATCAGAATTTACTCACTACGTGAGCCGCAGACACC
CACTAACGTGATAATACTTTCAG
