>Addgene plasmid #64281 | pcDNA3.1-Nup88 | addgene partial sequence | sequence record 109520 | BGH-rev 5'-TAGAAGGCACAGTCGAGG-3'
TATGCATATTCAGATCCTCTTCTGAGATGAGTTTTTGTTCGAAGGGCCCTCTAGAGCCGAAGTTTACATG
ATTGCGGATATCATTGATTTGCTTCACCATTTCCCTTATATGTTCACCCTCCTCTTTCAGGATGGACTGA
ATGCACTTTCGCTGGTAGGCACTGAGAATAATGGTGGGTTTTGGAAGACTCAACACCTTCTCCATCTTTT
GCTGTTGATAATCCTTTTTCATAGTAACCTGTTTGATGGCATTGCCCAAATGTCGAAGTTGATCAGGTAT
CAGCTGTAATTCTTTCTTCATGTCTCGCTCACTATCAGAGAGAACTGGGAGCTCAGAGTGAAAACTGTGA
AGTAGTTTTTTCATCCTGTTCATGATATCCTCTTGTTTTTCTTTAGCTTCCTCATATTTGTCAGCTAAAC
GCTCAGCCATTTCCCGCAGACTTTTCCTCTCTTCTCGACAATAACTGAGATCTTCTAGTTGTTTCTTTTT
TTGGTCACATAATAATTTGACCCTCCGCTGAATCTCCTCCTTTGCCAAGTCCTGTTTGAGAATGTACTGC
TCTCTGAACACCTGGGTGGCTCTGCTGAGGAGCTGAAGGCATTCTTCAGGAGGAGGGGCTATGTCCTTTT
CAGAAGCTTTCAAAAATGCTGGATTGGCAACACTACGTTGC
