>Addgene plasmid #64281 | pcDNA3.1-Nup88 | addgene partial sequence | sequence record 111252 | hNup88-F 5'-CCCACCATTATTCTCAGTGCC-3'
TGGTGAAGCAAATCAATGATATCCGCAATCATGTAAACTTCGGCTCTAGAGGGCCCTTCGAACAAAAACT
CATCTCAGAAGAGGATCTGAATATGCATACCGGTCATCATCACCATCACCATTGAGTTTAAACCCGCTGA
TCAGCCTCGACTGTGCCTTCTAGTTGCCAGCCATCTGTTGTTTGCCCCTCCCCCGTGCCTTCCTTGACCC
TGGAAGGTGCCACTCCCACTGTCCTTTCCTAATAAAATGAGGAAATTGCATCGCATTGTCTGAGTAGGTG
TCATTCTATTCTGGGGGGTGGGGTGGGGCAGGACAGCAAGGGGGAGGATTGGGAAGACAATAGCAGGCAT
GCTGGGGATGCGGTGGGCTCTATGGCTTCTGAGGCGGAAAGAACCAGCTGGGGCTCTAGGGGGTATCCCC
[124 nt withheld, positions 421-544]
C
[91 nt withheld, positions 546-636]
AGGGTGATGGTTCACGTAGT
