[The description below was written by a language model from this plasmid's Addgene catalogue record.]
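Description:
pcDNA3.1-Nup88 is a mammalian expression plasmid built on the commercial pcDNA3.1 myc-His A backbone and designed to produce full-length human Nup88 (nucleoporin 88 kDa, gene NUP88), a component of the nuclear pore complex. The coding sequence was inserted by restriction cloning between the KpnI and XbaI sites of the polylinker, both of which remain intact. Transcription is driven by the strong constitutive CMV promoter. The listing of a BGH reverse sequencing primer is consistent with the bovine growth hormone polyadenylation region that normally lies downstream of the cloning site in this vector family.

The backbone supplies C-terminal myc and polyhistidine tags. According to the record these are fused to the insert, so the protein can be detected or immunoprecipitated with anti-myc antibodies and captured by metal-affinity methods. The plasmid is maintained at high copy in E. coli under ampicillin selection. A neomycin resistance marker allows G418 selection of stably transfected mammalian cells, although the construct is equally suited to transient transfection.

The recorded sizes do not fit together. The stated total of 6046 bp is only about 550 bp larger than the 5493 bp backbone, which is too small a difference to hold a full-length open reading frame for an 88 kDa protein, so the total size should be treated with caution. No feature table is provided, so element positions and the exact reading frame into the tags cannot be confirmed here. The associated work concerns the interaction of Nup88 with nuclear lamin A, which suggests use in overexpression, localisation and protein-interaction studies in cultured mammalian cells.
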