Addgene plasmid #64281: pcDNA3.1-Nup88
Purpose: Mammalian expression of full-length Nup88
Depositing lab: Birthe Fahrenkrog. Publication: The nucleoporin Nup88 is interacting with nuclear lamin A. Lussi YC, Hugi I, Laurell E, Kutay U, Fahrenkrog B. Mol Biol Cell. 2011 Apr;22(7):1080-90. doi: 10.1091/mbc.E10-05-0463. Epub 2011 Feb 2. PubMed 21289091.
Backbone
  Vector backbone: pcDNA3.1 myc-His A
  Backbone manufacturer: Invitrogen
  Backbone size w/o insert (bp): 5493
  Total vector size (bp): 6046
  Vector type: Mammalian Expression
  Selectable markers: Neomycin (select with G418)
Growth in bacteria
  Bacterial resistance: Ampicillin, 100 μg/mL
  Growth temperature: 37°C
  Growth strain: DH5alpha
  Copy number: High Copy
Gene/Insert
  Gene/Insert name: Nup88 (alt name: nucleoporin 88kDa)
  Species: H. sapiens (human)
  Entrez Gene: NUP88 (a.k.a. FADS4)
  Promoter: CMV
  Tag / fusion protein: myc (C terminal on backbone); his (C terminal on backbone)
  Cloning method: Restriction Enzyme; 5′ cloning site KpnI (not destroyed); 3′ cloning site XbaI (not destroyed)
  Sequencing primers: 5′ CMV-F; 3′ BGHrev
Terms and licenses: Academic/Nonprofit Terms; Industry Terms: Not Available to Industry
How to cite: pcDNA3.1-Nup88 was a gift from Birthe Fahrenkrog (Addgene plasmid # 64281 ; http://n2t.net/addgene:64281 ; RRID:Addgene_64281)
